Addgene plasmid #15126: pC.HA
Purpose: (Empty Backbone)
Depositing lab: Joan Brugge. Depositing organization: Harvard Medical School. Publication: Vav family proteins couple to diverse cell surface receptors. Moores SL, Selfors LM, Fredericks J, Breit T, Fujikawa K, Alt FW, Brugge JS, Swat W. Mol Cell Biol. 2000 Sep . 20(17):6364-73. 10.1128/MCB.20.17.6364-6373.2000 PubMed 10938113.
Backbone
  Vector backbone: pCF1
  Backbone size (bp): 5400
  Vector type: Mammalian Expression
Growth in bacteria
  Bacterial resistance: Ampicillin, 100 μg/mL
  Growth temperature: 37°C
  Growth strain: DH5alpha
  Copy number: High Copy
Gene/Insert
  Gene/Insert name: None
  Tag / fusion protein: HA (C terminal on backbone)
  Cloning method: Restriction Enzyme
  Sequencing primers: 5′ CMV-F
Terms and licenses: Academic/Nonprofit Terms; Industry Terms: Not Available to Industry
Depositor comments: pC.HA was derived from plasmid pCG (Tanaka, M, and Herr, W., 1990. Cell 60:375-386). pCG contains the human CMV promoter, the HSV tk gene 5' untranslated leader and initiation codon, rabbit beta-globin gene splicing and polyA singals, and the replicon origin of SV40.
How to cite: pC.HA was a gift from Joan Brugge (Addgene plasmid # 15126 ; http://n2t.net/addgene:15126 ; RRID:Addgene_15126)
