[The description below was written by a language model from this plasmid's Addgene catalogue record.]
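Description:
pC.HA is an empty mammalian expression backbone of about 5.4 kb, listed as built on pCF1 and described by the depositor as a derivative of the pCG expression plasmid. It carries no insert. Instead, it provides a ready-made expression cassette into which a coding sequence is placed by restriction enzyme cloning, so that the encoded protein is fused to a haemagglutinin (HA) epitope tag supplied by the vector at the C terminus. In bacteria the plasmid is maintained at high copy number under ampicillin selection. The record does not name the bacterial origin of replication, and it lists no selectable marker for mammalian cells.

According to the depositor's notes on the parental pCG, the expression unit is driven by the human cytomegalovirus promoter, which gives strong constitutive transcription in many mammalian cell types. This is followed by the 5' untranslated leader and initiation codon of the herpes simplex virus thymidine kinase gene, which supply a defined translational start. Rabbit beta-globin splicing and polyadenylation signals then support mRNA processing and stability. An SV40 origin of replication is also present, allowing episomal amplification in cells that express SV40 large T antigen, such as COS cells, which boosts transient expression. These elements are recorded for pCG, and the record does not itemise which are retained in pC.HA, although use of a CMV forward sequencing primer is consistent with the promoter being kept.

The vector is suited to transient expression of HA-tagged proteins for detection or immunoprecipitation with anti-HA antibodies. The associated publication concerns signalling by Vav family proteins downstream of cell surface receptors.
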