>Addgene plasmid #15126 | pC.HA | addgene partial sequence | sequence record 21635 | CMV-F 5'-CGCAAATGGGCGGTAGGCGTG-3'
AGCTCGTTTAGTGAACCGTCAGATCGCCTGGAGACGCCATCCACGCTGTTTTGACCTCCATAGAAGACAC
CGGGACCGATCCAGCCTCCGGGGGATCTTGGTGGCGTGAAACTCCCGCACCTCTTCGGCCAGCGCCTTGT
AGAAGCGCGTATGGCTTCTAGTTATCCGTACGACGTACCAGACTACGCATAAGAAAAGTGAGGATCCTGA
GAACTTCAGGGTGAGTTTGGGGACCCTTGATTGTTCTTTCTTTTTCGCTATTGTAAAATTCATGTTATAT
GGAGGGGGCAAAGTTTTCAGGGTGTTGTTTAGAATGGGAAGATGTCCCTTGTATCACCATGGACCCTCAT
GATAATTTTGTTTCTTTCACTTTCTACTCTGTTGACAACCATTGTCTCCTCTTATTTTCTTTTCATTTTC
TGTAACTTTTTCGTTAAACTTTAGCTTGCATTTGTAACGAATTTTTAAATTCACTTTTGTTTATTTGTCA
GATTGTAAGTACTTTCTCTAATCACTTTTTTTTCAAGGCAATCAGGGTATATTATATTGTACTTCAGCAC
AGTTTTAGAGAACAATTGTTATAATTAAATGATAAGGTAGAATATTTCTGCATATAAATTCTGGCTGGCG
TGGNAATATTCTTATTGGTAGAAACAACTACACCCTGGTCATCATCCTGCCTTTCTCTTTATGGTTACAA
TGATATACACTGTTTGAGATGAGGATAAAATACTCTGAGTCCAAACCGGCCCCTCTGCTACCATGTTCAT
GCCTTCTTC
